>Addgene plasmid #52304 | pcDNA3.1 mPapaya1.0 | depositor partial sequence | sequence record 80927 | fluorescent protein insertion
ATGGTGAGCAAGGGCGAGGGGCAATCGAAGCATGGACTAAAGGAGGAGATGACGGTGAAGTACCACATGG
AAGGTTGCGTTAATGGTCACAAATTTGTCATTACTGGAGAGGGCATTGGAAACCCTTTTAAGGGTAAGCA
AACCGCAAATTTGTGTGTGATAGAAGGAGGCCCGCTGCCGTTCTCGGAGGACATTTTAAGTCCGGGTTTT
AAATATGGTGACCGGATTTTCACAGAGTACCCACAGGATATTGTAGATTACTTCAAGAACTCATGTCCAG
CGGGCTATACGTGGGAAAGGAGCTACCTCTTTGAGGACGGAGCGGTCTGTCGATGCAACGTGGACATAAC
AGTCTCTGAAAAGGAGAACTGCATCTATCACAAAAGTATCTTCAGAGGGGTGAATTTTCCCGCCGACGGC
CCCGTAATGAAGAAAATGACCACTAATTGGGAAGCTAGTACCGAGAAAATTGTGCCTGTTCCAAAGCAAG
GGATATTAAAGGGAAAGGTCAAAATGTGCCTGTTGCTGAAGGATGGCGGTCGTTATCATTGCCAGTTTGA
TACGGTATATAAAGCTAAATCAGTGCCCTCCAAGATGCCAGAATGGCATTTTATACAGCATAAGCTCCTT
AGGGAGGACCGCTCTGATGCTAAAAACCAGAAATGGCAATTAACAGAACATGCAATCGCAGGCATGGACG
AGCTGTACAAGTAA
