>Addgene plasmid #52304 | pcDNA3.1 mPapaya1.0 | addgene partial sequence | sequence record 82649 | CMV-F 5'-CGCAAATGGGCGGTAGGCGTG-3'
GAGCTCTCTGGCTACTAGAGAACCCACTGCTTACTGGCTTATCGAAATTAATACGACTCACTATAGGGAG
ACCCAAGCTGGCTAGCGTGCCGCCACCATGGCCTCGAGAATGGTGAGCAAGGGCGAGGGGCAATCGAAGC
ATGGACTAAAGGAGGAGATGACGGTGAAGTACCACATGGAAGGTTGCGTTAATGGTCACAAATTTGTCAT
TACTGGAGAGGGCATTGGAAACCCTTTTAAGGGTAAGCAAACCGCAAATTTGTGTGTGATAGAAGGAGGC
CCGCTGCCGTTCTCGGAGGACATTTTAAGTCCGGGTTTTAAATATGGTGACCGGATTTTCACAGAGTACC
CACAGGATATTGTAGATTACTTCAAGAACTCATGTCCAGCGGGCTATACGTGGGAAAGGAGCTACCTCTT
TGAGGACGGAGCGGTCTGTCGATGCAACGTGGACATAACAGTCTCTGAAAAGGAGAACTGCATCTATCAC
AAAAGTATCTTCAGAGGGGTGAATTTTCCCGCCGACGGCCCCGTAATGAAGAAAATGACCACTAATTGGG
AAGCTAGTACCGAGAAAATTGTGCCTGTTCCAAAGCAAGGGATATTAAAGGGAAAGGTCAAAATGTGCCT
GTTGCTGAAGGATGGCGGTCGTTATCATTGCCAGTTTGATACGGTATATAAAGCTAAATCAGTGCCCTCC
AAGATGCCAGAATGGCATTTTATACAGCATAAGCTCCTTAGGGAGGACCGCTCTGATGCTAAAAACCAGA
AATGGCAATTAACAGAACATGCAATCGCAGGCATGGACGAGCTGTACAAGTAAAAAGCTTGGTAAACCGC
TGATCAGCCTCGACTGTGCCTTCTAGTTGCCAGCCATCTGTTGTTTGCCCCCTCCCCCCGTGCCTTCCTT
GACCCTGGAAGGTGCCACTCCCACTGTCCTTTCCTAATAAAATGAGGAAATT
