[The description below was written by a language model from this plasmid's Addgene catalogue record.]
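Description:
pcDNA3.1 mPapaya1.0 is a mammalian expression plasmid built on the pcDNA3.1 backbone that carries the coding sequence for mPapaya, an engineered monomeric yellow fluorescent protein derived from a Zoanthus sp. fluorescent protein. The insert is listed as a synthetic sequence of 714 bp, consistent with a single fluorescent protein open reading frame. The plasmid is propagated in E. coli under ampicillin selection, and it carries a neomycin resistance marker so that transfected mammalian cells can be selected with G418, for example to derive stable lines. The copy number is recorded as unknown.

No feature table accompanies the record, and the promoter and other regulatory elements are not explicitly stated. pcDNA3.1 vectors generally drive the insert from the strong constitutive CMV immediate-early promoter with a downstream polyadenylation signal, and express the neomycin cassette from a separate SV40 promoter, so that arrangement is likely here, but it cannot be confirmed from the information given. The record likewise does not mention any fusion partner, epitope tag, or targeting sequence, suggesting that the protein is expressed on its own.

The naturally occurring Zoanthus yellow fluorescent protein is oligomeric, which limits its usefulness as a fusion tag; a monomeric version is intended to overcome this. This construct is suited to expressing mPapaya in cultured mammalian cells to assess its brightness and behaviour as a yellow reporter, as a transfection marker, or as a template for subcloning the coding sequence into fusion constructs for live-cell imaging.
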