Addgene plasmid #52304: pcDNA3.1 mPapaya1.0
Purpose: An engineered monomeric Zoanthus sp. yellow fluorescent protein called mpapaya
Depositing lab: Robert Campbell. Depositing organization: University of Alberta. Publication: An engineered monomeric Zoanthus sp. yellow fluorescent protein. Hoi H, Howe ES, Ding Y, Zhang W, Baird MA, Sell BR, Allen JR, Davidson MW, Campbell RE. Chem Biol. 2013 Oct 24;20(10):1296-304. doi: 10.1016/j.chembiol.2013.08.008. Epub 2013 Oct 3. PubMed 24094838.
Backbone
  Vector backbone: pcDNA3.1
  Vector type: Mammalian Expression
  Selectable markers: Neomycin (select with G418)
Growth in bacteria
  Bacterial resistance: Ampicillin, 100 μg/mL
  Growth temperature: 37°C
  Growth strain: DH5alpha
  Copy number: Unknown
Gene/Insert
  Gene/Insert name: fluorescent protein mpapaya
  Species: Synthetic
  Insert size (bp): 714
Terms and licenses: Academic/Nonprofit Terms; Industry Terms: Not Available to Industry
How to cite: pcDNA3.1 mPapaya1.0 was a gift from Robert Campbell (Addgene plasmid # 52304 ; http://n2t.net/addgene:52304 ; RRID:Addgene_52304)
